>Addgene plasmid #184003 | AAV2/9-shMBVR-HO1-Fd-Fnr-CW3SL | addgene full sequence | sequence record 379358 | Addgene NGS Result
CCTGCAGGCAGCTGCGCGCTCGCTCGCTCACTGAGGCCGCCCGGGCGTCGGGCGACCTTTGGTCGCCCGG
CCTCAGTGAGCGAGCGAGCGCGCAGAGAGGGAGTGGCCAACTCCATCACTAGGGGTTCCTGCGGCCGCAG
ATGCTGCGTCGACGGTATCGATAAGCTTAAAAAGCCAAATGTAGGAGTCAATAATCTCTTGAATTATTGA
CTCCTACATTTGGCGGGAGATCTGTGGTCTCATACAGAACTTATAAGATTCCCAAATCCAAAGACATTTC
ACGTTTATGGTGATTTCCCAGAACACATAGCGACATGCAAATATTGCAGGGCGCCACTCCCCTGTCCCTC
ACAGCCATCTTCCTGCCAGGGCGCACGCGCGCTGGGTGTTCCCGCCTAGTGACACTGGGCCCGCGATTCC
TTGGAGCGGGTTGATGACGTCAGCGTTCGAATTCTCGACATTGATTATTGACTAGTGCAGATGCTGCACA
CTTGTGGACTAAGTTTGTTCGCATCCCCTTCTCCAACCCCCTCAGTACATCACCCTGGGGGAACAGGGTC
CACTTGCTCCTGGGCCCACACAGTCCTGCAGTATTGTGTATATAAGGCCAGGGCAAAGAGGAGCAGGTTT
TAAAGTGAAAGGCAGGCAGGTGTTGGGGAGGCAGTTACCGGGGCAACGGGAACAGGGCGTTTCGGAGGTG
GTTGCCATGGGGACCTGGATGCTGACGAAGGCTCGCGAGGCTGTGAGCAGCCACAGTGCCCTGCTCAGAA
GCCCCAAGCTCGTCAGTCAAGCCGGTTCTCCGTTTGCACTCAGGAGCACGGGCAGGCGAGTGGCCCCTAG
TTCTGGGGGCAGCGTGAAAAGACGGTATCGATAAGCTTGATTCGAGCTAGCGCCACCATGTCAGTCCTGA
CACCTCTGCTGCTGCGAGGACTGACTGGAAGCGCCAGGCGCCTGCCTGTGCCACGAGCAAAAATCCACTC
ACTGGGCGGGAGCGGAGGCATGTACCCCTATGATGTCCCTGACTACGCCATGACTACCAGCCTGGCTACA
AAGCTGAGGGAAGGCACTAAGAAAGCTCATACCATGGCAGAGAACGTGGGGTTTGTCCGGTGTTTCCTGA
AGGGAACTGTGGAGAAAAGCTCCTATAGAAAGCTGGTGGCCTCTCTGTACCACGTCTATAGTGCTATGGA
GCAGGAAATGGAGCGCCTGAAAGACCATCCAATCGTGGGCAAGATCTACTTTCCCGAACTGAACAGGAAG
TCTAGTCTGGAGCGCGATCTGACATACTATTTCGGGTCCAATTGGAGGGAGGAAATTCCCCCTTCTCCCG
CAACTCAGGCCTACGTGGCTCGCATCCACGAAGTCGCAAACACCGCCCCTGAGCTGCTGGTGGCCCATAG
TTACACACGGTATCTGGGAGACCTGTCAGGGGGACAGATCCTGAAGGGCATTGCTGAACGGGCAATGAAT
CTGCAGGATGGGGAGGGAACCGCCTTCTACAGATTCGAAAGTATCTCAGACGAGAAGGCCTTCAAACAGC
TGTATCGACAGCGGCTGGATGAACTGCCCGTGGACGAGGCTACAGCAGATAGAATTGTGGACGAGGCTAA
CGCTGCATTTGGCATGAATATGAAGATCTTCCAGGAACTGGAGGGCAACCTGATCCGGGCCATTGGGCAG
CTGCTGTTTAATACCCTGACACGACGGAAACAGAGAGGCAGCACCGAGCTGGCCACAGCTGATGGCTCAG
GGGCAACCAACTTCAGCCTGCTGAAGCAGGCCGGAGACGTGGAAGAGAATCCAGGACCTATGTCCGTCCT
GACCCCACTGCTGCTGAGGGGACTGACAGGATCTGCAAGAAGGCTGCCAGTGCCCAGAGCCAAAATTCAC
TCCCTGGGAGGCTCTGGAGGCATGGAGCAGAAGCTGATCAGCGAGGAAGATCTGATGGCCTCCTATACAG
TGAAACTGATCACTCCCGACGGCGAATCAAGCATTGAGTGCTCCGACGATACCTACATCCTGGATGCAGC
TGAGGAAGCAGGGCTGGACCTGCCTTATTCTTGTAGGGCAGGAGCCTGCAGTACTTGTGCAGGCAAGATT
ACCGCCGGGAGCGTGGATCAGAGTGACCAGTCATTTCTGGACGATGACCAGATCGAAGCTGGCTACGTGC
TGACATGCGTCGCATATCCCACTTCCGATTGTACTATTGAGACCCACAAAGAGGAAGACCTGTACGGATC
CGGCGCTACAAACTTCTCTCTGCTGAAGCAGGCAGGGGACGTGGAGGAAAATCCTGGACCAATGAGTGTC
CTGACTCCCCTGCTGCTGAGAGGACTGACCGGAAGCGCCCGCCGACTGCCCGTGCCTAGAGCTAAGATCC
ATAGTCTGGGGGGATCAGGCGGGATGTACAGCCCAGGATATGTGGCCACCAGCAGCCGGCAGTCCGATGC
AGGAAACAGGCTGTTCGTGTACGAGGTCATCGGCCTGAGCCAGTCCACTATGACCGATGGGCTGGACTAT
CCCATTCGGAGATCTGGAAGTACATTCATCACTGTGCCTCTGAAACGAATGAATCAGGAGATGAGGCGCA
TCACCCGGATGGGAGGCAAAATCGTGTCAATTAAGCCTCTGGAAGGCGACAGCCCACTGCCACACACAGA
GGGAATTGCCAAGCCATCACAGAGCGAAGGGTCCGGATCTGAGGCTGTGGCAAACCCTGCTCCAGAAAGC
AACAAGACTATGACAACTACCCCTAAGGAGAAGAAAGCCGATGACATCCCAGTGAACATCTACAGGCCAA
AAACCCCCTATATTGGGAAGGTGCTGGAAAATTACCCACTGGTCCGCGAGGGAGCTATCGGAACCGTGCA
GCACCTGACATTTGATCTGTCTGCCGGCGACCTGCGGTATCTGGAAGGGCAGAGTATCGGAATCATTCCA
CCCGGAGAGGATGACAAGGGCAAACCTCACAAACTGAGGCTGTACAGCATTGCCTCCACACGCCATGGGG
ATTTCGGAGATGACAAGACTGTGAGCCTGTGCGTCAGACAGCTGGAATACCAGAACGAAGCAGGAGAGAC
CGTGCAGGGAGTCTGCTCCACATACCTGTGCAATATCAAAGAGGGCGATGACATCGCCATTACCGGCCCA
GTGGGGAAGGAAATGCTGCTGCCTCCAGATGAGGACGCAAACATTGTCATGCTGGCCACAGGCACTGGGA
TCGCCCCCTTTCGGGCTTTCCTGTGGAGAATGTTCAAAGAACAGCACGAGGACTACAAGTTTAAAGGCCT
GGCCTGGCTGATCTTCGGGATTCCAAAGTCTGAGAATATCCTGTATAAAGATGACCTGGAAAAGATGGCA
GCCGAGTTTCCCGATAACTTCCGCCTGACATACGCTATTAGCCGAGAACAGCAGAATGCAGAGGGGGGAC
GAATGTATATCCAGCACCGGGTGGCCGAGAACGCTGAGGAACTGTGGAACCTGATGCAGAATCCAAAAAC
CCATACATACATGTGCGGACTGAAGGGCATGGAACCCGGGATCGACGAGGCCTTTACCGCCCTGGCTGAA
CAGAATGGAAAGGAGTGGACAACTTTCCAGAGAGAGATGAAGAAAGAACATAGATGGCACGTCGAGACCT
ACATGGCTTCAATGACAGGAGGACAGCAGATGGGGTAGCTCGAGATAATCAACCTCTGGATTACAAAATT
TGTGAAAGATTGACTGGTATTCTTAACTATGTTGCTCCTTTTACGCTATGTGGATACGCTGCTTTAATGC
CTTTGTATCATGCTATTGCTTCCCGTATGGCTTTCATTTTCTCCTCCTTGTATAAATCCTGGTTAGTTCT
TGCCACGGCGGAACTCATCGCCGCCTGCCTTGCCCGCTGCTGGACAGGGGCTCGGCTGTTGGGCACTGAC
AATTCCGTGGTGTTTATTTGTGAAATTTGTGATGCTATTGCTTTATTTGTAACCATCTAGCTTTATTTGT
GAAATTTGTGATGCTATTGCTTTATTTGTAACCATTATAAGCTGCAATAAACAAGTTAACAACAACAATT
GCATTCATTTTATGTTTCAGGTTCAGGGGGAGATGTGGGAGGTTTTTTAAAGCGGCCGCAGGAACCCCTA
GTGATGGAGTTGGCCACTCCCTCTCTGCGCGCTCGCTCGCTCACTGAGGCCGGGCGACCAAAGGTCGCCC
GACGCCCGGGCTTTGCCCGGGCGGCCTCAGTGAGCGAGCGAGCGCGCAGCTGCCTGCAGGGGCGCCTGAT
GCGGTATTTTCTCCTTACGCATCTGTGCGGTATTTCACACCGCATA
[95 nt withheld, positions 4317-4411]
T
[46 nt withheld, positions 4413-4458]
C
[141 nt withheld, positions 4460-4600]
CCTTTGACGTTGGAGTCCACGTTCTTT
[37 nt withheld, positions 4628-4664]
ACTCTATCTCGGGCTATTCTTTTGATTTATAAGGGATTTTGCCGATTTCGGTCTATTGGTTAAAAAATGA
GCTGATTTAACAAAAATTTAACGCGAATTTTAACAAAATATTAACGTTTACAATTTTATGGTGCACTCTC
AGTACAATCTGCTCTGATGCCGCATAGTTAAGCCAGCCCCGACACCCGCCAACACCCGCTGACGCGCCCT
GACGGGCTTGTCTGCTCCCGGCATCCGCTTACAGACAAGCTGTGACCGTCTCCGGGAGCTGCATGTGTCA
GAGGTTTTCACCGTCATCACCGAAACGCGCGAGACGAAAGGGCCTCGTGATACGCCTATTTTTATAGGTT
AATGTCATGATAATAATGGTTTCTTAGACGTCAGGTGGCACTTTTCGGGGAAATGTGCGCGGAACCCCTA
TTTGTTTATTTTTCTAAATACATTCAAATATGTATCCGCTCATGAGACAATAACCCTGATAAATGCTTCA
ATAATATTGAAAAAGGAAGAGTATGAGTATTCAACATTTCCGTGTCGCCCTTATTCCCTTTTTTGCGGCA
TTTTGCCTTCCTGTTTTTGCTCACCCAGAAACGCTGGTGAAAGTAAAAGATGCTGAAGATCAGTTGGGTG
CACGAGTGGGTTACATCGAACTGGATCTCAACAGCGGTAAGATCCTTGAGAGTTTTCGCCCCGAAGAACG
TTTTCCAATGATGAGCACTTTTAAAGTTCTGCTATGTGGCGCGGTATTATCCCGTATTGACGCCGGGCAA
GAGCAACTCGGTCGCCGCATACACTATTCTCAGAATGACTTGGTTGAGTACTCACCAGTCACAGAAAAGC
ATCTTACGGATGGCATGACAGTAAGAGAATTATGCAGTGCTGCCATAACCATGAGTGATAACACTGCGGC
CAACTTACTTCTGACAACGATCGGAGGACCGAAGGAGCTAACCGCTTTTTTGCACAACATGGGGGATCAT
GTAACTCGCCTTGATCGTTGGGAACCGGAGCTGAATGAAGCCATACCAAACGACGAGCGTGACACCACGA
TGCCTGTAGCAATGGCAACAACGTTGCGCAAACTATTAACTGGCGAACTACTTACTCTAGCTTCCCGGCA
ACAATTAATAGACTGGATGGAGGCGGATAAAGTTGCAGGACCACTTCTGCGCTCGGCCCTTCCGGCTGGC
TGGTTTATTGCTGATAAATCTGGAGCCGGTGAGCGTGGGTCTCGCGGTATCATTGCAGCACTGGGGCCAG
ATGGTAAGCCCTCCCGTATCGTAGTTATCTACACGACGGGGAGTCAGGCAACTATGGATGAACGAAATAG
ACAGATCGCTGAGATAGGTGCCTCACTGATTAAGCATTGGTAACTGTCAGACCAAGTTTACTCATATATA
CTTTAGATTGATTTAAAACTTCATTTTTAATTTAAAAGGATCTAGGTGAAGATCCTTTTTGATAATCTCA
TGACCAAAATCCCTTAACGTGAGTTTTCGTTCCACTGAGCGTCAGACCCCGTAGAAAAGATCAAAGGATC
TTCTTGAGATCCTTTTTTTCTGCGCGTAATCTGCTGCTTGCAAACAAAAAAACCACCGCTACCAGCGGTG
GTTTGTTTGCCGGATCAAGAGCTACCAACTCTTTTTCCGAAGGTAACTGGCTTCAGCAGAGCGCAGATAC
CAAATACTGTTCTTCTAGTGTAGCCGTAGTTAGGCCACCACTTCAAGAACTCTGTAGCACCGCCTACATA
CCTCGCTCTGCTAATCCTGTTACCAGTGGCTGCTGCCAGTGGCGATAAGTCGTGTCTTACCGGGTTGGAC
TCAAGACGATAGTTACCGGATAAGGCGCAGCGGTCGGGCTGAACGGGGGGTTCGTGCACACAGCCCAGCT
TGGAGCGAACGACCTACACCGAACTGAGATACCTACAGCGTGAGCTATGAGAAAGCGCCACGCTTCCCGA
AGGGAGAAAGGCGGACAGGTATCCGGTAAGCGGCAGGGTCGGAACAGGAGAGCGCACGAGGGAGCTTCCA
GGGGGAAACGCCTGGTATCTTTATAGTCCTGTCGGGTTTCGCCACCTCTGACTTGAGCGTCGATTTTTGT
GATGCTCGTCAGGGGGGCGGAGCCTATGGAAAAACGCCAGCAACGCGGCCTTTTTACGGTTCCTGGCCTT
TTGCTGGCCTTTTGCTCACATGT
Features (pLannotate 1.2.2; 26 found; start..end, strand, type, name):
     12..39      +  repeat_region  AAV2 ITR (fragment): inverted terminal repeat of adeno-associated virus serotype 2 inverted
     68..95      +  repeat_region  AAV2 ITR (fragment): inverted terminal repeat of adeno-associated virus serotype 2 inverted
    148..168     -  misc_feature   MCS (fragment): pBluescript multiple cloning site
    234..448     -  promoter       H1 promoter: human H1 RNA promoter
    457..476     +  enhancer       CMV enhancer (fragment): human cytomegalovirus immediate early enhancer
    489..853     +  promoter       CaMKII promoter (fragment): promoter for the mouse calcium/calmodulin-dependent kinase II α subunit
    861..881     -  misc_feature   MCS (fragment): pBluescript multiple cloning site
    898..984     +  CDS            COX8A (fragment): COX8A_HUMAN - Also known as COX8, COX8L. Experimental evidence at protein level: Swiss-Prot protein existence level 1. Component of the cytochrome c oxidase, the last enzyme in the mitochondrial electron transport chain which drives oxidative phosphorylation. The respiratory chain contains 3 multisubunit complexes succinate dehydrogenase (complex II, CII), ubiquinol- cytochrome c oxidoreductase (cytochrome b-c1 complex, complex III, CIII) and cytochrome c oxidase (complex IV, CIV), that cooperate to transfer electrons derived from NADH and succinate to molecular oxygen, creating an electrochem
   1030..1746    +  CDS            pbsA1: HO1_SYNY3 - Experimental evidence at protein level: Swiss-Prot protein existence level 1. Catalyzes the opening of the heme ring with the release of iron. Key enzyme in the synthesis of the chromophoric part of the photosynthetic antennae. From Synechocystis sp. (strain PCC 6803 / Kazusa).
   1810..1917    +  CDS            COX8A (fragment): COX8A_HUMAN - Also known as COX8, COX8L. Experimental evidence at protein level: Swiss-Prot protein existence level 1. Component of the cytochrome c oxidase, the last enzyme in the mitochondrial electron transport chain which drives oxidative phosphorylation. The respiratory chain contains 3 multisubunit complexes succinate dehydrogenase (complex II, CII), ubiquinol- cytochrome c oxidoreductase (cytochrome b-c1 complex, complex III, CIII) and cytochrome c oxidase (complex IV, CIV), that cooperate to transfer electrons derived from NADH and succinate to molecular oxygen, creating an electrochem
   1945..2235    +  CDS            petF: FER_SYNY3 - Also known as fed. Experimental evidence at protein level: Swiss-Prot protein existence level 1. Ferredoxins are iron-sulfur proteins that transfer electrons in a wide variety of metabolic reactions. From Synechocystis sp. (strain PCC 6803 / Kazusa).
   2275..2294    +  CDS            T2A (fragment): 2A peptide from Thosea asigna virus capsid protein Eukaryotic ribosomes fail to insert a peptide bond between the Gly and Pro residues, yielding separate polypeptides.
   2302..2388    +  CDS            COX8A (fragment): COX8A_HUMAN - Also known as COX8, COX8L. Experimental evidence at protein level: Swiss-Prot protein existence level 1. Component of the cytochrome c oxidase, the last enzyme in the mitochondrial electron transport chain which drives oxidative phosphorylation. The respiratory chain contains 3 multisubunit complexes succinate dehydrogenase (complex II, CII), ubiquinol- cytochrome c oxidoreductase (cytochrome b-c1 complex, complex III, CIII) and cytochrome c oxidase (complex IV, CIV), that cooperate to transfer electrons derived from NADH and succinate to molecular oxygen, creating an electrochem
   2404..3642    +  CDS            petH: FENR_SYNY3 - Experimental evidence at protein level: Swiss-Prot protein existence level 1. From Synechocystis sp. (strain PCC 6803 / Kazusa).
   3687..3844    +  misc_feature   WPRE (fragment): woodchuck hepatitis virus posttranscriptional regulatory element
   3850..3934    +  misc_feature   WPRE (fragment): woodchuck hepatitis virus posttranscriptional regulatory element
   3933..3976    -  polyA_signal   SV40 poly(A) signal (fragment): SV40 polyadenylation signal
   3980..4047    -  polyA_signal   SV40 poly(A) signal (fragment): SV40 polyadenylation signal
   4120..4260    +  repeat_region  AAV2 ITR: inverted terminal repeat of adeno-associated virus serotype 2 inverted
   4265..4316    -  misc_feature   bom (fragment): basis of mobility region from pBR322
   4335..4790    +  rep_origin     f1 ori (sequence partly withheld): f1 bacteriophage origin of replication; arrow indicates direction of (+) strand synthesis
   4791..4840    -  misc_feature   bom (fragment): basis of mobility region from pBR322
   4942..4977    -  CDS            rop (fragment): Rop protein, which maintains plasmids at low copy number; rop
   5072..5176    +  promoter       AmpR promoter: bla
   5177..6037    +  CDS            AmpR: β-lactamase; bla; confers resistance to ampicillin, carbenicillin, and related antibiotics
   6208..6796    +  rep_origin     ori: high-copy-number ColE1/pMB1/pBR322/pUC origin of replication
