[The description below was written by a language model from this plasmid's Addgene catalogue record and pLannotate feature annotations shown in this document.]
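Description:
AAV2/9-shMBVR-HO1-Fd-Fnr-CW3SL is an AAV transfer plasmid built on the AAV2/9-CW3SL backbone and intended for production of recombinant adeno-associated virus. The 6,857 nt sequence carries AAV2 inverted terminal repeats flanking the payload; the downstream ITR is annotated intact, whereas the upstream one is detected only as short fragments. The "2/9" in the name suggests packaging of the AAV2-ITR genome into a serotype 9 capsid, though the capsid is supplied separately and the record does not say so explicitly. Outside the ITRs are a high-copy ColE1/pUC-type origin, an f1 origin and an ampicillin resistance gene for propagation in E. coli. The listed recombination-deficient growth strain is a common choice for keeping ITRs stable.

The synthetic insert contains two expression units. A human H1 RNA polymerase III promoter, oriented antisense to the main cassette, presumably drives the short hairpin RNA implied by "shMBVR"; the hairpin itself is not annotated, and its target is not stated in the record. In the forward direction, a fragment of the mouse CaMKIIα promoter, commonly used for expression in excitatory neurons, drives a polycistronic open reading frame encoding three Synechocystis PCC 6803 proteins: heme oxygenase 1 (pbsA1), ferredoxin (petF) and ferredoxin-NADP reductase (petH). Each is preceded by a COX8A fragment of the kind used as a mitochondrial targeting sequence. A T2A element is annotated between ferredoxin and the reductase. No separator is annotated between HO1 and ferredoxin. The cassette ends with the compact CW3SL element, seen here as truncated WPRE and SV40 poly(A) fragments, which saves packaging space. Heme oxygenase opens the heme ring, with ferredoxin and its reductase supplying electrons. The associated publication concerns receptor tyrosine kinases controlled by far-red light, consistent with boosting a heme-derived chromophore in vivo.
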