Addgene plasmid #184003: AAV2/9-shMBVR-HO1-Fd-Fnr-CW3SL
Purpose: AAV production
Depositing lab: Dmitry Gerashchenko & Vladislav Verkhusha. Depositing organization: University of Helsinki, Institute of Biomedicine. Publication: A general approach for engineering RTKs optically controlled with far-red light. Leopold AV, Thankachan S, Yang C, Gerashchenko D, Verkhusha VV. Nat Methods. 2022 Jul;19(7):871-880. doi: 10.1038/s41592-022-01517-z. Epub 2022 Jun 9. PubMed 35681062.
Backbone
  Vector backbone: AAV2/9-CW3SL
  Vector type: AAV
Growth in bacteria
  Bacterial resistance: Ampicillin, 100 μg/mL
  Growth temperature: 37°C
  Growth strain: NEB Stable
  Copy number: High Copy
Gene/Insert
  Gene/Insert name: shMBVR-HO1-Fd-Fnr-CW3SL
  Species: Synthetic
  Cloning method: Restriction Enzyme; 5′ cloning site unknown (unknown if destroyed)
Terms and licenses: Academic/Nonprofit Terms; Industry Terms: Not Available to Industry
How to cite: AAV2/9-shMBVR-HO1-Fd-Fnr-CW3SL was a gift from Dmitry Gerashchenko & Vladislav Verkhusha (Addgene plasmid # 184003 ; http://n2t.net/addgene:184003 ; RRID:Addgene_184003)
